>Addgene plasmid #185279 | pST_APOE_HUMAN_E4_47-300 (pBS0847) | addgene full sequence | sequence record 363814 | Addgene NGS Result
CACCTGACGTCGACGGATCGGGAGATCTCCCGATCCCCTATGGTGCACTCTCAGTACAATCTGCTCTGAT
GCCGCATAGTTAAGCCAGTATCTGCTCCCTGCTTGTGTGTTGGAGGTCGCTGAGTAGTGCGCGAGCAAAA
TTTAAGCTACAACAAGGCAAGGCTTGACCGACAATTGCATGAAGAATCTGCTTAGGGTTAGGCGTTTTGC
GCTGCTTCGCGATGTACGGGCCAGATATACGCGTTGACATTGATTATTGACTAGTTATTAATAGTAATCA
ATTACGGGGTCATTAGTTCATAGCCCATATATGGAGTTCCGCGTTACATAACTTACGGTAAATGGCCCGC
CTGGCTGACCGCCCAACGACCCCCGCCCATTGACGTCAATAATGACGTATGTTCCCATAGTAACGCCAAT
AGGGACTTTCCATTGACGTCAATGGGTGGAGTATTTACGGTAAACTGCCCACTTGGCAGTACATCAAGTG
TATCATATGCCAAGTACGCCCCCTATTGACGTCAATGACGGTAAATGGCCCGCCTGGCATTATGCCCAGT
ACATGACCTTATGGGACTTTCCTACTTGGCAGTACATCTACGTATTAGTCATCGCTATTACCATGGTGAT
GCGGTTTTGGCAGTACATCAATGGGCGTGGATAGCGGTTTGACTCACGGGGATTTCCAAGTCTCCACCCC
ATTGACGTCAATGGGAGTTTGTTTTGGCACCAAAATCAACGGGACTTTCCAAAATGTCGTAACAACTCCG
CCCCATTGACGCAAATGGGCGGTAGGCGTGTACGGTGGGAGGTCTATATAAGCAGAGCTCTCTGGCTAAC
TAGAGAACCCACTGCTTACTGGCTTATCGAAATTAATACGACTCACTATAGGGAGACCCAAGCTGGCTAG
CCACCATGGCCCTGGGGAGATTTTGGGACTATCTGAGATGGGTGCAGACCCTGAGCGAGCAGGTGCAGGA
GGAGCTCCTGAGCTCTCAGGTGACACAGGAACTGAGAGCCCTGATGGACGAGACTATGAAGGAACTGAAG
GCCTACAAATCTGAGCTGGAAGAGCAGCTGACCCCCGTGGCTGAAGAGACCCGCGCTCGCTTGTCCAAAG
AGCTCCAGGCCGCCCAGGCCCGGCTGGGTGCCGATATGGAGGACGTCCGCGGCCGCCTGGTCCAGTACCG
CGGGGAAGTGCAGGCTATGCTGGGGCAGTCTACAGAGGAGCTCCGGGTCAGACTGGCCTCTCACCTGCGG
AAGCTGAGGAAGAGGTTGCTCCGCGACGCCGACGACCTCCAGAAGCGCCTGGCTGTGTACCAGGCCGGCG
CCCGGGAAGGCGCCGAGCGCGGACTCTCCGCTATCAGGGAGCGGCTCGGCCCTCTGGTTGAACAGGGCAG
AGTCAGGGCTGCCACTGTGGGGAGCCTCGCCGGACAGCCCCTCCAGGAGAGAGCCCAGGCCTGGGGCGAG
CGCCTGCGAGCTAGAATGGAGGAGATGGGGTCCAGAACCCGCGACCGCCTGGACGAAGTGAAGGAGCAGG
TGGCCGAGGTGCGTGCCAAACTGGAGGAACAGGCCCAGCAGATCCGCCTCCAGGCTGAGGCCTTCCAGGC
CAGACTGAAGAGCTGGTTTGAGCCTCTTGTGGAGGATATGCAGCGGCAGTGGGCCGGGCTGGTCGAGAAG
TGAACCCGCTGATCAGCCTCGACTGTGCCTTCTAGTTGCCAGCCATCTGTTGTTTGCCCCTCCCCCGTGC
CTTCCTTGACCCTGGAAGGTGCCACTCCCACTGTCCTTTCCTAATAAAATGAGGAAATTGCATCGCATTG
TCTGAGTAGGTGTCATTCTATTCTGGGGGGTGGGGTGGGGCAGGACAGCAAGGGGGAGGATTGGGAAGAC
AATAGCAGGCATGCTGGGGATGCGGTGGGCTCTATGGCTTCTGAGGCGGAAAGAACCAGCTGGGGCTCTA
GGGGGTATCCCC
[124 nt withheld, positions 1973-2096]
C
[91 nt withheld, positions 2098-2188]
A
[49 nt withheld, positions 2190-2238]
CCTTTGACGTTGGAGTCCACGTTCTTT
[37 nt withheld, positions 2266-2302]
ACCCTATCTCGGTCTATTCTTTTGATTTATAAGGGATTTTGCCGATTTCGGCCTATTGGTTAAAAAATGA
GCTGATTTAACAAAAATTTAACGCGAATTAATTCTGTGGAATGTGTGTCAGTTAGGGTGTGGAAAGTCCC
CAGGCTCCCCAGCAGGCAGAAGTATGCAAAGCATGCATCTCAATTAGTCAGCAACCAGGTGTGGAAAGTC
CCCAGGCTCCCCAGCAGGCAGAAGTATGCAAAGCATGCATCTCAATTAGTCAGCAACCATAGTCCCGCCC
CTAACTCCGCCCATCCCGCCCCTAACTCCGCCCAGTTCCGCCCATTCTCCGCCCCATGGCTGACTAATTT
TTTTTATTTATGCAGAGGCCGAGGCCGCCTCTGCCTCTGAGCTATTCCAGAAGTAGTGAGGAGGCTTTTT
TGGAGGCCTAGGCTTTTGCAAAAAGCTCCCGGGAGCTTGTATATCCATTTTCGGATCTGATCAGCACGTG
TTGACAATTAATCATCGGCATAGTATATCGGCATAGTATAATACGACAAGGTGAGGAACTAAACCATGGC
CAAGTTGACCAGTGCCGTTCCGGTGCTCACCGCGCGCGACGTCGCCGGAGCGGTCGAGTTCTGGACCGAC
CGGCTCGGGTTCTCCCGGGACTTCGTGGAGGACGACTTCGCCGGTGTGGTCCGGGACGACGTGACCCTGT
TCATCAGCGCGGTCCAGGACCAGGTGGTGCCGGACAACACCCTGGCCTGGGTGTGGGTGCGCGGCCTGGA
CGAGCTGTACGCCGAGTGGTCGGAGGTCGTGTCCACGAACTTCCGGGACGCCTCCGGGCCGGCCATGACC
GAGATCGGCGAGCAGCCGTGGGGGCGGGAGTTCGCCCTGCGCGACCCGGCCGGCAACTGCGTGCACTTCG
TGGCCGAGGAGCAGGACTGACACGTGCTACGAGATTTCGATTCCACCGCCGCCTTCTATGAAAGGTTGGG
CTTCGGAATCGTTTTCCGGGACGCCGGCTGGATGATCCTCCAGCGCGGGGATCTCATGCTGGAGTTCTTC
GCCCACCCCAACTTGTTTATTGCAGCTTATAATGGTTACAAATAAAGCAATAGCATCACAAATTTCACAA
ATAAAGCATTTTTTTCACTGCATTCTAGTTGTGGTTTGTCCAAACTCATCAATGTATCTTATCATGTCTG
TATACCGTCGACCTCTAGCTAGAGCTTGGCGTAATCATGGTCATAGCTGTTTCCTGTGTGAAATTGTTAT
CCGCTCACAATTCCACACAACATACGAGCCGGAAGCATAAAGTGTAAAGCCTGGGGTGCCTAATGAGTGA
GCTAACTTACATTAATTGCGTTGCGCTCACTGCCCGCTTTCCAGTCGGGAAACCTGTCGTGCCAGCTGCA
TTAATGAATCGGCCAACGCGCGGGGAGAGGCGGTTTGCGTATTGGGCGCTCTTCCGCTTCCTCGCTCACT
GACTCGCTGCGCTCGGTCGTTCGGCTGCGGCGAGCGGTATCAGCTCACTCAAAGGCGGTAATACGGTTAT
CCACAGAATCAGGGGATAACGCAGGAAAGAACATGTGAGCAAAAGGCCAGCAAAAGGCCAGGAACCGTAA
AAAGGCCGCGTTGCTGGCGTTTTTCCATAGGCTCCGCCCCCCTGACGAGCATCACAAAAATCGACGCTCA
AGTCAGAGGTGGCGAAACCCGACAGGACTATAAAGATACCAGGCGTTTCCCCCTGGAAGCTCCCTCGTGC
GCTCTCCTGTTCCGACCCTGCCGCTTACCGGATACCTGTCCGCCTTTCTCCCTTCGGGAAGCGTGGCGCT
TTCTCATAGCTCACGCTGTAGGTATCTCAGTTCGGTGTAGGTCGTTCGCTCCAAGCTGGGCTGTGTGCAC
GAACCCCCCGTTCAGCCCGACCGCTGCGCCTTATCCGGTAACTATCGTCTTGAGTCCAACCCGGTAAGAC
ACGACTTATCGCCACTGGCAGCAGCCACTGGTAACAGGATTAGCAGAGCGAGGTATGTAGGCGGTGCTAC
AGAGTTCTTGAAGTGGTGGCCTAACTACGGCTACACTAGAAGAACAGTATTTGGTATCTGCGCTCTGCTG
AAGCCAGTTACCTTCGGAAAAAGAGTTGGTAGCTCTTGATCCGGCAAACAAACCACCGCTGGTAGCGGTG
GTTTTTTTGTTTGCAAGCAGCAGATTACGCGCAGAAAAAAAGGATCTCAAGAAGATCCTTTGATCTTTTC
TACGGGGTCTGACGCTCAGTGGAACGAAAACTCACGTTAAGGGATTTTGGTCATGAGATTATCAAAAAGG
ATCTTCACCTAGATCCTTTTAAATTAAAAATGAAGTTTTAAATCAATCTAAAGTATATATGAGTAAACTT
GGTCTGACAGTTACCAATGCTTAATCAGTGAGGCACCTATCTCAGCGATCTGTCTATTTCGTTCATCCAT
AGTTGCCTGACTCCCCGTCGTGTAGATAACTACGATACGGGAGGGCTTACCATCTGGCCCCAGTGCTGCA
ATGATACCGCGAGACCCACGCTCACCGGCTCCAGATTTATCAGCAATAAACCAGCCAGCCGGAAGGGCCG
AGCGCAGAAGTGGTCCTGCAACTTTATCCGCCTCCATCCAGTCTATTAATTGTTGCCGGGAAGCTAGAGT
AAGTAGTTCGCCAGTTAATAGTTTGCGCAACGTTGTTGCCATTGCTACAGGCATCGTGGTGTCACGCTCG
TCGTTTGGTATGGCTTCATTCAGCTCCGGTTCCCAACGATCAAGGCGAGTTACATGATCCCCCATGTTGT
GCAAAAAAGCGGTTAGCTCCTTCGGTCCTCCGATCGTTGTCAGAAGTAAGTTGGCCGCAGTGTTATCACT
CATGGTTATGGCAGCACTGCATAATTCTCTTACTGTCATGCCATCCGTAAGATGCTTTTCTGTGACTGGT
GAGTACTCAACCAAGTCATTCTGAGAATAGTGTATGCGGCGACCGAGTTGCTCTTGCCCGGCGTCAATAC
GGGATAATACCGCGCCACATAGCAGAACTTTAAAAGTGCTCATCATTGGAAAACGTTCTTCGGGGCGAAA
ACTCTCAAGGATCTTACCGCTGTTGAGATCCAGTTCGATGTAACCCACTCGTGCACCCAACTGATCTTCA
GCATCTTTTACTTTCACCAGCGTTTCTGGGTGAGCAAAAACAGGAAGGCAAAATGCCGCAAAAAAGGGAA
TAAGGGCGACACGGAAATGTTGAATACTCATACTCTTCCTTTTTCAATATTATTGAAGCATTTATCAGGG
TTATTGTCTCATGAGCGGATACATATTTGAATGTATTTAGAAAAATAAACAAATAGGGGTTCCGCGCACA
TTTCCCCGAAAAGTGC
Features (pLannotate 1.2.2; 21 found; start..end, strand, type, name):
     39..91      -  misc_feature   bom (fragment): basis of mobility region from pBR322
    246..625     +  enhancer       CMV enhancer: human cytomegalovirus immediate early enhancer
    626..829     +  promoter       CMV promoter: human cytomegalovirus (CMV) immediate early promoter
    825..858     +  LTR            5' LTR (truncated) (fragment): truncated 5' long terminal repeat (LTR) from HIV-1
    874..892     +  promoter       T7 promoter: promoter for bacteriophage T7 RNA polymerase
    916..1755    +  CDS            APOE (fragment): APOE_HUMAN - Experimental evidence at protein level: Swiss-Prot protein existence level 1. (Microbial infection) Through its interaction with HCV envelope glycoprotein E2, participates in the attachment of HCV to HSPGs and other receptors (LDLr, VLDLr, and SR-B1) on the cell surface and to the assembly, maturation and infectivity of HCV viral particles (PubMed:25122793, PubMed:29695434). This interaction is probably promoted via the up-regulation of cellular autophagy by the virus (PubMed:29695434). From Homo sapiens (Human).
   1703..1927    +  polyA_signal   bGH poly(A) signal: bovine growth hormone polyadenylation signal
   1931..1952    +  promoter       SV40 promoter (fragment): SV40 enhancer and early promoter
   1973..2401    +  rep_origin     f1 ori (sequence partly withheld): f1 bacteriophage origin of replication; arrow indicates direction of (+) strand synthesis
   2415..2744    +  promoter       SV40 promoter: SV40 enhancer and early promoter
   2792..2839    +  promoter       EM7 promoter: synthetic bacterial promoter&nbsp
   2858..3232    +  CDS            BleoR: antibiotic-binding protein; Sh ble from Streptoalloteichus hindustanus; confers resistance to bleomycin, phleomycin, and Zeocin™
   3242..3367    +  CDS            ble (fragment): BLE_KLEPN - Experimental evidence at protein level: Swiss-Prot protein existence level 1. Binding protein with a strong affinity to the bleomycin family of antibiotics. Binds to CL990; an antimitotic-antibiotic compound. From Klebsiella pneumoniae.
   3362..3483    +  polyA_signal   SV40 poly(A) signal: SV40 polyadenylation signal
   3556..3572    -  protein_bind   lac operator: The lac repressor binds to the lac operator to inhibit transcription in E. coli. This inhibition can be relieved by adding lactose or isopropyl-β-D-thiogalactopyranoside (IPTG). lac repressor encoded by lacI
   3580..3610    -  promoter       lac promoter: promoter for the E. coli lac operon
   3625..3646    -  protein_bind   CAP binding site: CAP binding activates transcription in the presence of cAMP. E. coli catabolite activator protein
   3659..3751    -  CDS            lacI (fragment): lac repressor; lacI; The lac repressor binds to the lac operator to inhibit transcription in E. coli. This inhibition can be relieved by adding lactose or isopropyl-β-D-thiogalactopyranoside (IPTG).
   3934..4522    -  rep_origin     ori: high-copy-number ColE1/pMB1/pBR322/pUC origin of replication
   4693..5553    -  CDS            AmpR: β-lactamase; bla; confers resistance to ampicillin, carbenicillin, and related antibiotics
   5554..5658    -  promoter       AmpR promoter: bla
