[The description below was written by a language model from this plasmid's Addgene catalogue record and pLannotate feature annotations shown in this document.]
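Description:
pST_APOE_HUMAN_E4_47-300 (pBS0847) is a 5.7 kb mammalian expression plasmid built on a backbone recorded as YK 02. It carries a fragment of human apolipoprotein E, which the name indicates is the E4 isoform spanning residues 47–300. The 768 bp insert was introduced by Gibson cloning and sits downstream of the human cytomegalovirus immediate-early enhancer and promoter, giving strong constitutive transcription in mammalian cells. A bovine growth hormone polyadenylation signal terminates the transcript. A T7 promoter lies between the CMV promoter and the coding region and could support in vitro transcription or serve as a sequencing landmark. The annotated APOE match runs slightly longer than the stated insert and overlaps the start of the bGH signal, which probably reflects automated annotation rather than a real feature. The short hits called as an HIV-1 LTR fragment, a lacI fragment and a Klebsiella ble fragment are likewise probably incidental backbone matches. The record and feature table list no epitope tags, secretion signal or reporter.

In E. coli the plasmid is maintained at high copy through a ColE1/pUC-type origin and selected with ampicillin through the bla gene and its own promoter. An f1 origin is also present and allows single-stranded DNA production. A second cassette places the Sh ble gene under tandem SV40 early and EM7 promoters with an SV40 polyadenylation signal, so Zeocin/bleomycin-family selection is possible in both mammalian cells and bacteria.

The depositors describe the construct as one of the top-performing candidates in a human-cell apoptosis assay, where expressing this APOE fragment protected cells from apoptosis. The work was part of a study of natural and designed proteins inspired by extremotolerant organisms. The commercial vector pSecTag2 B served as the negative control.
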