Addgene plasmid #185279: pST_APOE_HUMAN_E4_47-300 (pBS0847)
Purpose: For the mammalian expression of the human protein APOE_HUMAN_E4_47-300. This is one of the top performing targets in our apoptosis assay (it protected from apoptosis).
Depositing lab: Pamela Silver. Publication: Natural and Designed Proteins Inspired by Extremotolerant Organisms Can Form Condensates and Attenuate Apoptosis in Human Cells. Veling MT, Nguyen DT, Thadani NN, Oster ME, Rollins NJ, Brock KP, Bethel NP, Lim S, Baker D, Way JC, Marks DS, Chang RL, Silver PA. ACS Synth Biol. 2022 Mar 18;11(3):1292-1302. doi: 10.1021/acssynbio.1c00572. Epub 2022 Feb 18. PubMed 35176859.
Backbone
  Vector backbone: YK 02
  Vector type: Mammalian Expression
Growth in bacteria
  Bacterial resistance: Ampicillin, 100 μg/mL
  Growth temperature: 37°C
  Growth strain: DH5alpha
  Copy number: High Copy
Gene/Insert
  Gene/Insert name: APOE_HUMAN_E4_47-300
  Species: H. sapiens (human)
  Insert size (bp): 768
  Cloning method: Gibson Cloning
Terms and licenses: Academic/Nonprofit Terms; Industry Terms: Not Available to Industry
Depositor comments: This is one of the top performing targets in our apoptosis assay (it protected from apoptosis). See supplemental table 2 in our paper to see its performance in our assay. The negative control for this assay is pSecTag2 B which can be obtained from Thermo here https://www.thermofisher.com/order/catalog/product/V90020
How to cite: pST_APOE_HUMAN_E4_47-300 (pBS0847) was a gift from Pamela Silver (Addgene plasmid # 185279 ; http://n2t.net/addgene:185279 ; RRID:Addgene_185279)
